>Addgene plasmid #136942 | pJBL7010 | addgene full sequence | sequence record 273107 | Addgene NGS Result
GTAAAACGACGGCCAGTAGATCTTTGACAGCTAGCTCAGTCCTAGGTATAATACTAGTACGTCGACTCTC
GAGTGAGATTGTTGACGGTACCGTATTTTGGATCTGAGCAAAGCAATAACAGAACATAAGGAGGTACGTA
ATGAGCAAAGGAGAAGAACTTTTCACTGGAGTTGTCCCAATTCTTGTTGAATTAGATGGTGATGTTAATG
GGCACAAATTTTCTGTCCGTGGAGAGGGTGAAGGTGATGCTACAAACGGAAAACTCACCCTTAAATTTAT
TTGCACTACTGGAAAACTACCTGTTCCGTGGCCAACACTTGTCACTACTCTGACCTATGGTGTTCAATGC
TTTTCCCGTTATCCGGATCACATGAAACGGCATGACTTTTTCAAGAGTGCAATGCCCGAAGGTTATGTAC
AGGAACGCACTATATCTTTCAAAGATGACGGGACCTACAAGACGCGTGCTGAAGTCAAGTTTGAAGGTGA
TACCCTTGTTAATCGTATCGAGTTAAAGGGTATTGATTTTAAAGAAGATGGAAACATTCTTGGACACAAA
CTCGAGTACAACTTTAACTCACACAATGTATACATCACGGCAGACAAACAAAAGAATGGAATCAAAGCTA
ACTTCAAAATTCGCCACAACGTTGAAGATGGTTCCGTTCAACTAGCAGACCATTATCAACAAAATACTCC
AATTGGCGATGGCCCTGTCCTTTTACCAGACAACCATTACCTGTCGACACAATCTGTCCTTTCGAAAGAT
CCCAACGAAAAGCGTGACCACATGGTCCTTCTTGAGTTTGTAACTGCTGCTGGGATTACACATGGCATGG
ATGAGCTCTACAAATAAGGATCTGAAGCTTGGGCCCGAACAAAAACTCATCTCAGAAGAGGATCTGAATA
GCGCCGTCGACCATCATCATCATCATCATTGAGTTTAAACGGTCTCCAGCTTGGCTGTTTTGGCGGATGA
GAGAAGATTTTCAGCCTGATACAGATTAAATCAGAACGCAGAAGCGGTCTGATAAAACAGAATTTGCCTG
GCGGCAGTAGCGCGGTGGTCCCACCTGACCCCATGCCGAACTCAGAAGTGAAACGCCGTAGCGCCGATGG
TAGTGTGGGGTCTCCCCATGCGAGAGTAGGGAACTGCCAGGCATCAAATAAAACGAAAGGCTCAGTCGAA
AGACTGGGCCTTTCGTTTTATCTGTTGTTTGTCGGTGAACTCTGAAAGGAGGAACTATATCCGGATCGAG
ATCCTCTAGAGTCGACCTGCAGGCATGCAAGCTTGGCGTAATCATGGTCATAGCTGTTTCCTGTGTGAAA
TTGTTATCCGCTCACAATTCCACACAACATACGAGCCGGAAGCATAAAGTGTAAAGCCTGGGGTGCCTAA
TGAGTGAGCTAACTCACATTAATTGCGTTGCGCTCACTGCCCGCTTTCCAGTCGGGAAACCTGTCGTGCC
AGCTGCATTAATGAATCGGCCAACGCGCGGGGAGAGGCGGTTTGCGTATTGGGCGCTCTTCCGCTTCCTC
GCTCACTGACTCGCTGCGCTCGGTCGTTCGGCTGCGGCGAGCGGTATCAGCTCACTCAAAGGCGGTAATA
CGGTTATCCACAGAATCAGGGGATAACGCAGGAAAGAACATGTGAGCAAAAGGCCAGCAAAGGCCAGGAA
CCGTAAAAAGGCCGCGTTGCTGGCGTTTTTCCATAGGCTCCGCCCCCCTGACGAGCATCACAAAAATCGA
CGCTCAAGTCAGAGGTGGCGAAACCCGACAGGACTATAAAGATACCAGGCGTTTCCCCCTGGAAGCTCCC
TCGTGCGCTCTCCTGTTCCGACCCTGCCGCTTACCGGATACCTGTCCGCCTTTCTCCCTTCGGGAAGCGT
GGCGCTTTCTCATAGCTCACGCTGTAGGTATCTCAGTTCGGTGTAGGTCGTTCGCTCCAAGCTGGGCTGT
GTGCACGAACCCCCCGTTCAGCCCGACCGCTGCGCCTTATCCGGTAACTATCGTCTTGAGTCCAACCCGG
TAAGACACGACTTATCGCCACTGGCAGCAGCCACTGGTAACAGGATTAGCAGAGCGAGGTATGTAGGCGG
TGCTACAGAGTTCTTGAAGTGGTGGCCTAACTACGGCTACACTAGAAGAACAGTATTTGGTATCTGCGCT
CTGCTGAAGCCAGTTACCTTCGGAAAAAGAGTTGGTAGCTCTTGATCCGGCAAACAAACCACCGCTGGTA
GCGGTGGTTTTTTTGTTTGCAAGCAGCAGATTACGCGCAGAAAAAAAGGATCTCAAGAAGATCCTTTGAT
CTTTTCTACGGGGTCTGACGCTCAGTGGAACGAAAACTCACGTTAAGGGATTTTGGTCATGAGATTATCA
AAAAGGATCTTCACCTAGATCCTTTTAAATTAAAAATGAAGTTTTAAATCAATCTAAAGTATATATGAGT
AAACTTGGTCTGACAGTTACCAATGCTTAATCAGTGAGGCACCTATCTCAGCGATCTGTCTATTTCGTTC
ATCCATAGTTGCCTGACTCCCCGTCGTGTAGATAACTACGATACGGGAGGGCTTACCATCTGGCCCCAGT
GCTGCAATGATACCGCGAGACCCACGCTCACCGGCTCCAGATTTATCAGCAATAAACCAGCCAGCCGGAA
GGGCCGAGCGCAGAAGTGGTCCTGCAACTTTATCCGCCTCCATCCAGTCTATTAATTGTTGCCGGGAAGC
TAGAGTAAGTAGTTCGCCAGTTAATAGTTTGCGCAACGTTGTTGCCATTGCTACAGGCATCGTGGTGTCA
CGCTCGTCGTTTGGTATGGCTTCATTCAGCTCCGGTTCCCAACGATCAAGGCGAGTTACATGATCCCCCA
TGTTGTGCAAAAAAGCGGTTAGCTCCTTCGGTCCTCCGATCGTTGTCAGAAGTAAGTTGGCCGCAGTGTT
ATCACTCATGGTTATGGCAGCACTGCATAATTCTCTTACTGTCATGCCATCCGTAAGATGCTTTTCTGTG
ACTGGTGAGTACTCAACCAAGTCATTCTGAGAATAGTGTATGCGGCGACCGAGTTGCTCTTGCCCGGCGT
CAATACGGGATAATACCGCGCCACATAGCAGAACTTTAAAAGTGCTCATCATTGGAAAACGTTCTTCGGG
GCGAAAACTCTCAAGGATCTTACCGCTGTTGAGATCCAGTTCGATGTAACCCACTCGTGCACCCAACTGA
TCTTCAGCATCTTTTACTTTCACCAGCGTTTCTGGGTGAGCAAAAACAGGAAGGCAAAATGCCGCAAAAA
AGGGAATAAGGGCGACACGGAAATGTTGAATACTCATACTCTTCCTTTTTCAATATTATTGAAGCATTTA
TCAGGGTTATTGTCTCATGAGCGGATACATATTTGAATGTATTTAGAAAAATAAACAAATAGGGGTTCCG
CGCACATTTCCCCGAAAAGTGCCACCTGACGTCTAAGAAACCATTATTATCATGACATTAACCTATAAAA
ATAGGCGTATCACGAGGCCCTTTCGTCTCGCGCGTTTCGGTGATGACGGTGAAAACCTCTGACACATGCA
GCTCCCGGAGACGGTCACAGCTTGTCTGTAAGCGGATGCCGGGAGCAGACAAGCCCGTCAGGGCGCGTCA
GCGGGTGTTGGCGGGTGTCGGGGCTGGCTTAACTATGCGGCATCAGAGCAGATTGTACTGAGAGTGCACC
ATATGCGGTGTGAAATACCGCACAGATGCGTAAGGAGAAAATACCGCATCAGGCGCCATTCGCCATTCAG
GCTGCGCAACTGTTGGGAAGGGCGATCGGTGCGGGCCTCTTCGCTATTACGCCAGCTGGCGAAAGGGGGA
TGTGCTGCAAGGCGATTAAGTTGGGTAACGCCAGGGTTTTCCCAGTCACGACGTT
Features (pLannotate 1.2.2; 16 found; start..end, strand, type, name):
     24..58      +  promoter       J23119(SpeI) promoter: bacterial promoter (Registry of Standard Biological Parts BBa J23119) modified to end with an SpeI site
    141..854     +  CDS            Superfolder GFP: Superfolder GFP is a basic (constitutively fluorescent) green fluorescent protein published in 2005, derived from Aequorea victoria. It is reported to be a very rapidly-maturing weak dimer.
    922..939     +  CDS            capTEV™ (fragment): composite tag for in vivo biotinylation, TEV protease cleavage, and 6xHis tagging
   1046..1161    +  ncRNA          5S rRNA: Accession: RF00001 - 5S ribosomal RNA
   1165..1211    +  terminator     rrnB T1 terminator: transcription terminator T1 from the E. coli rrnB gene
   1260..1294    +  misc_feature   MCS (fragment): pUC18/19 multiple cloning site
   1331..1347    -  protein_bind   lac operator: The lac repressor binds to the lac operator to inhibit transcription in E. coli. This inhibition can be relieved by adding lactose or isopropyl-β-D-thiogalactopyranoside (IPTG). lac repressor encoded by lacI
   1355..1385    -  promoter       lac promoter: promoter for the E. coli lac operon
   1400..1421    -  protein_bind   CAP binding site: CAP binding activates transcription in the presence of cAMP. E. coli catabolite activator protein
   1434..1526    -  CDS            lacI (fragment): lac repressor; lacI; The lac repressor binds to the lac operator to inhibit transcription in E. coli. This inhibition can be relieved by adding lactose or isopropyl-β-D-thiogalactopyranoside (IPTG).
   1708..2296    -  rep_origin     ori: high-copy-number ColE1/pMB1/pBR322/pUC origin of replication
   2467..3327    -  CDS            AmpR: β-lactamase; bla; confers resistance to ampicillin, carbenicillin, and related antibiotics
   3328..3432    -  promoter       AmpR promoter: bla
   3527..3562    +  CDS            rop (fragment): Rop protein, which maintains plasmids at low copy number; rop
   3664..3763    +  misc_feature   bom (fragment): basis of mobility region from pBR322
   3769..17      -  CDS            lacZα (fragment) (across the origin): LacZα fragment of β-galactosidase; lacZ fragment
