[The description below was written by a language model from this plasmid's Addgene catalogue record and pLannotate feature annotations shown in this document.]
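Description:
pJBL7010 is a high-copy bacterial expression plasmid built on a pUC19 backbone, about 3.9 kb in total, designed to give strong constitutive expression of superfolder GFP. It replicates in E. coli through the pUC-type ColE1/pMB1 origin and is selected with ampicillin via the β-lactamase gene under its native bla promoter. Remnants of the parental vector remain around the insert, including fragments of the pUC multiple cloning site and lacZα, the lac promoter/operator with its CAP binding site, and short annotated fragments of lacI, rop and the pBR322 bom region. None of these appears to contribute to the reporter cassette.

The payload, introduced by Gibson assembly, places the sfGFP coding sequence downstream of J23119, a strong constitutive synthetic E. coli promoter from the Registry of Standard Biological Parts (annotated here as the variant ending in an SpeI site). Because this promoter is read by the endogenous bacterial RNA polymerase rather than a phage polymerase, the construct reports on native transcription and translation capacity. A short match to a 6xHis-containing tag fragment lies downstream of the sfGFP reading frame, though the record does not state that the protein is tagged. Transcription ends in a segment derived from the rrnB operon, comprising 5S rRNA sequence and the rrnB T1 terminator.

The plasmid serves as a high-output constitutive reporter in synthetic biology and was deposited with work on preparing cell-free extracts that support bacterial transcriptional circuits. The depositor notes that colonies carrying it are vividly green, but that expression seems somewhat toxic in cells, so it is recommended only as a template for cell-free expression.
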