Addgene plasmid #136942: pJBL7010
Purpose: Constitutive sfGFP expression (high), bacterial promoter
Depositing lab: Julius Lucks. Depositing organization: Northwestern University. Publication: Deconstructing Cell-Free Extract Preparation for in Vitro Activation of Transcriptional Genetic Circuitry. Silverman AD, Kelley-Loughnane N, Lucks JB, Jewett MC. ACS Synth Biol. 2019 Feb 15;8(2):403-414. doi: 10.1021/acssynbio.8b00430. Epub 2019 Jan 29. PubMed 30596483.
Backbone
  Vector backbone: pUC19
  Backbone size w/o insert (bp): 3122
  Total vector size (bp): 3906
  Vector type: Bacterial Expression, Synthetic Biology
Growth in bacteria
  Bacterial resistance: Ampicillin, 100 μg/mL
  Growth temperature: 37°C
  Growth strain: DH5alpha
  Copy number: High Copy
Gene/Insert
  Gene/Insert name: sfGFP
  Species: Synthetic
  Insert size (bp): 784
  Promoter: J23119
  Cloning method: Gibson Cloning
  Sequencing primers: 5′ GTTTTCCCAGTCACGAC; 3′ CAGGAAACAGCTATGAC
Terms and licenses: Academic/Nonprofit Terms; Industry Terms: Not Available to Industry
Depositor comments: Cells harboring this plasmid are neon-green on a plate but should only be used for cell-free expression--seems to be toxic for cellular expression to some extent.
How to cite: pJBL7010 was a gift from Julius Lucks (Addgene plasmid # 136942 ; http://n2t.net/addgene:136942 ; RRID:Addgene_136942)
